>Addgene plasmid #51563 | pTXB1-CRP/CAP | depositor full sequence | sequence record 78803 | pTXB1-CRP/CAP sequence 7285 bps
AACTACGTCAGGTGGCACTTTTCGGGGAAATGTGCGCGGAACCCCTATTTGTTTATTTTTCTAAATACAT
TCAAATATGTATCCGCTCATGAGACAATAACCCTGATAAATGCTTCAATAATATTGAAAAAGGAAGAGTA
TGAGTATTCAACATTTCCGTGTCGCCCTTATTCCCTTTTTTGCGGCATTTTGCCTTCCTGTTTTTGCTCA
CCCAGAAACGCTGGTGAAAGTAAAAGATGCTGAAGATCAGTTGGGTGCACGAGTGGGTTACATCGAACTG
GATCTCAACAGCGGTAAGATCCTTGAGAGTTTTCGCCCCGAAGAACGTTCTCCAATGATGAGCACTTTTA
AAGTTCTGCTATGTGGCGCGGTATTATCCCGTGTTGACGCCGGGCAAGAGCAACTCGGTCGCCGCATACA
CTATTCTCAGAATGACTTGGTTGAGTACTCACCAGTCACAGAAAAGCATCTTACGGATGGCATGACAGTA
AGAGAATTATGCAGTGCTGCCATAACCATGAGTGATAACACTGCGGCCAACTTACTTCTGACAACGATCG
GAGGACCGAAGGAGCTAACCGCTTTTTTGCACAACATGGGGGATCATGTAACTCGCCTTGATCGTTGGGA
ACCGGAGCTGAATGAAGCCATACCAAACGACGAGCGTGACACCACGATGCCTGTAGCAATGGCAACAACG
TTGCGCAAACTATTAACTGGCGAACTACTTACTCTAGCTTCCCGGCAACAATTAATAGACTGGATGGAGG
CGGATAAAGTTGCAGGACCACTTCTGCGCTCGGCCCTTCCGGCTGGCTGGTTTATTGCTGATAAATCTGG
AGCCGGTGAGCGTGGGTCTCGCGGTATCATTGCAGCACTGGGGCCAGATGGTAAGCCCTCCCGTATCGTA
GTTATCTACACGACGGGGAGTCAGGCAACTATGGATGAACGAAATAGACAGATCGCTGAGATAGGTGCCT
CACTGATTAAGCATTGGTAACTGTCAGACCAAGTTTACTCATATATACTTTAGATTGATT
[38 nt withheld, positions 1041-1078]
A
[37 nt withheld, positions 1080-1116]
ATTTTGTTAAAATTCGCGTTAAATTTTTGTTAAATCAGCTCATTTTTTAACCAATAGGCCGAAATCGGCA
AAATCCCTTATAAATCAAAAGAATAGCCCGAGATAGGGT
[37 nt withheld, positions 1226-1262]
AAAGAACGTGGACTCCAACGTCAAAGG
[141 nt withheld, positions 1290-1430]
G
[125 nt withheld, positions 1432-1556]
AAAGGATCTAGGTGAAGATCCTTTTTGATAATCTCATGACCAAAATCCCTTAACGTGAGTTTTCGTTCCA
CTGAGCGTCAGACCCCGTAGAAAAGATCAAAGGATCTTCTTGAGATCCTTTTTTTCTGCGCGTAATCTGC
TGCTTGCAAACAAAAAAACCACCGCTACCAGCGGTGGTTTGTTTGCCGGATCAAGAGCTACCAACTCTTT
TTCCGAAGGTAACTGGCTTCAGCAGAGCGCAGATACCAAATACTGTCCTTCTAGTGTAGCCGTAGTTAGG
CCACCACTTCAAGAACTCTGTAGCACCGCCTACATACCTCGCTCTGCTAATCCTGTTACCAGTGGCTGCT
GCCAGTGGCGATAAGTCGTGTCTTACCGGGTTGGACTCAAGACGATAGTTACCGGATAAGGCGCAGCGGT
CGGGCTGAACGGGGGGTTCGTGCACACAGCCCAGCTTGGAGCGAACGACCTACACCGAACTGAGATACCT
ACAGCGTGAGCTATGAGAAAGCGCCACGCTTCCCGAAGGGAGAAAGGCGGACAGGTATCCGGTAAGCGGC
AGGGTCGGAACAGGAGAGCGCACGAGGGAGCTTCCAGGGGGAAACGCCTGGTATCTTTATAGTCCTGTCG
GGTTTCGCCACCTCTGACTTGAGCGTCGATTTTTGTGATGCTCGTCAGGGGGGCGGAGCCTATGGAAAAA
CGCCAGCAACGCGGCCTTTTTACGGTTCCTGGCCTTTTGCTGGCCTTTTGCTCACATGTTCTTTCCTGCG
TTATCCCCTGATTCTGTGGATAACCGTATTACCGCCTTTGAGTGAGCTGATACCGCTCGCCGCAGCCGAA
CGACCGAGCGCAGCGAGTCAGTGAGCGAGGAAGCTATGGTGCACTCTCAGTACAATCTGCTCTGATGCCG
CATAGTTAAGCCAGTATACACTCCGCTATCGCTACGTGACTGGGTCATGGCTGCGCCCCGACACCCGCCA
ACACCCGCTGACGCGCCCTGACGGGCTTGTCTGCTCCCGGCATCCGCTTACAGACAAGCTGTGACCGTCT
CCGGGAGCTGCATGTGTCAGAGGTTTTCACCGTCATCACCGAAACGCGCGAGGCAGCTGCGGTAAAGCTC
ATCAGCGTGGTCGTGCAGCGATTCACAGATGTCTGCCTGTTCATCCGCGTCCAGCTCGTTGAGTTTCTCC
AGAAGCGTTAATGTCTGGCTTCTGATAAAGCGGGCCATGTTAAGGGCGGTTTTTTCCTGTTTGGTCACTG
ATGCCTCCGTGTAAGGGGGATTTCTGTTCATGGGGGTAATGATACCGATGAAACGAGAGAGGATGCTCAC
GATACGGGTTACTGATGATGAACATGCCCGGTTACTGGAACGTTGTGAGGGTAAACAACTGGCGGTATGG
ATGCGGCGGGACCAGAGAAAAATCACTCAGGGTCAATGCCAGCCGAACGCCAGCAAGACGTAGCCCAGCG
CGTCGGCCGCCATGCCGGCGATAATGGCCTGCTTCTCGCCGAAACGTTTGGTGGCGGGACCAGTGACGAA
GGCTTGAGCGAGGGCGTGCAAGATTCCGAATACCGCAAGCGACAGGCCGATCATCGTCGCGCTCCAGCGA
AAGCGGTCCTCGCCGAAAATGACCCAGAGCGCTGCCGGCACCTGTCCTACGAGTTGCATGATAAAGAAGA
CAGTCATAAGTGCGGCGACGATAGTCATGCCCCGCGCCCACCGGAAGGAGCTGACTGGGTTGAAGGCTCT
CAAGGGCATCGGTCGAGATCCCGGTGCCTAATGAGTGAGCTAACTTACATTAATTGCGTTGCGCTCACTG
CCCGCTTTCCAGTCGGGAAACCTGTCGTGCCAGCTGCATTAATGAATCGGCCAACGCGCGGGGAGAGGCG
GTTTGCGTATTGGGCGCCAGGGTGGTTTTTCTTTTCACCAGTGAGACGGGCAACAGCTGATTGCCCTTCA
CCGCCTGGCCCTGAGAGAGTTGCAGCAAGCGGTCCACGCTGGTTTGCCCCAGCAGGCGAAAATCCTGTTT
GATGGTGGTTAACGGCGGGATATAACATGAGCTGTCTTCGGTATCGTCGTATCCCACTACCGAGATATCC
GCACCAACGCGCAGCCCGGACTCGGTAATGGCGCGCATTGCGCCCAGCGCCATCTGATCGTTGGCAACCA
GCATCGCAGTGGGAACGATGCCCTCATTCAGCATTTGCATGGTTTGTTGAAAACCGGACATGGCACTCCA
GTCGCCTTCCCGTTCCGCTATCGGCTGAATTTGATTGCGAGTGAGATATTTATGCCAGCCAGCCAGACGC
AGACGCGCCGAGACAGAACTTAATGGGCCCGCTAACAGCGCGATTTGCTGGTGACCCAATGCGACCAGAT
GCTCCACGCCCAGTCGCGTACCGTCTTCATGGGAGAAAATAATACTGTTGATGGGTGTCTGGTCAGAGAC
ATCAAGAAATAACGCCGGAACATTAGTGCAGGCAGCTTCCACAGCAATGGCATCCTGGTCATCCAGCGGA
TAGTTAATGATCAGCCCACTGACGCGTTGCGCGAGAAGATTGTGCACCGCCGCTTTACAGGCTTCGACGC
CGCTTCGTTCTACCATCGACACCACCACGCTGGCACCCAGTTGATCGGCGCGAGATTTAATCGCCGCGAC
AATTTGCGACGGCGCGTGCAGGGCCAGACTGGAGGTGGCAACGCCAATCAGCAACGACTGTTTGCCCGCC
AGTTGTTGTGCCACGCGGTTGGGAATGTAATTCAGCTCCGCCATCGCCGCTTCCACTTTTTCCCGCGTTT
TCGCAGAAACGTGGCTGGCCTGGTTCACCACGCGGGAAACGGTCTGATAAGAGACACCGGCATACTCTGC
GACATCGTATAACGTTACTGGTTTCACATTCACCACCCTGAATTGACTCTCTTCCGGGCGCTATCATGCC
ATACCGCGAAAGGTTTTGCGCCATTCGATGGTGTCCGGGATCTCGACGCTCTCCCTTATGCGACTCCTGC
ATTAGGAAGCAGCCCAGTAGTAGGTTGAGGCCGTTGAGCACCGCCGCCGCAAGGAATGGTGCATGCCGGC
ATGCCGCCCTTTCGTCTTCAAGAATTAATTCCCAATTCCCCAGGCATCAAATAAAACGAAAGGCTCAGTC
GAAAGACTGGGCCTTTCGTTTTATCTGTTGTTTGTCGGTGAACGCTCTCCTGAGTAGGACAAATCCGCCG
GGAGCGGATTTGAACGTTGCGAAGCAACGGCCCGGAGGGTGGCGGGCAGGACGCCCGCCATAAACTGCCA
GGAATTAATTCCCCAGGCATCAAATAAAACGAAAGGCTCAGTCGAAAGACTGGGCCTTTCGTTTTATCTG
TTGTTTGTCGGTGAACGCTCTCCTGAGTAGGACAAATCCGCCGGGAGCGGATTTGAACGTTGCGAAGCAA
CGGCCCGGAGGGTGGCGGGCAGGACGCCCGCCATAAACTGCCAGGAATTAATTCCCCAGGCATCAAATAA
AACGAAAGGCTCAGTCGAAAGACTGGGCCTTTCGTTTTATCTGTTGTTTGTCGGTGAACGCTCTCCTGAG
TAGGACAAATCCGCCGGGAGCGGATTTGAACGTTGCGAAGCAACGGCCCGGAGGGTGGCGGGCAGGACGC
CCGCCATAAACTGCCAGGAATTAATTCCCCAGGCATCAAATAAAACGAAAGGCTCAGTCGAAAGACTGGG
CCTTTCGTTTTATCTGTTGTTTGTCGGTGAACGCTCTCCTGAGTAGGACAAATCCGCCGGGAGCGGATTT
GAACGTTGCGAAGCAACGGCCCGGAGGGTGGCGGGCAGGACGCCCGCCATAAACTGCCAGGAATTAATTC
CCCAGGCATCAAATAAAACGAAAGGCTCAGTCGAAAGACTGGGCCTTTCGTTTTATCTGTTGTTTGTCGG
TGAACGCTCTCCTGAGTAGGACAAATCCGCCGGGAGCGGATTTGAACGTTGCGAAGCAACGGCCCGGAGG
GTGGCGGGCAGGACGCCCGCCATAAACTGCCAGGAATTGGGGATCGGAATTAATTCCCGGTTTAAACCGG
GGATCTCGATCCCGCGAAATTAATACGACTCACTATAGGGGAATTGTGAGCGGATAACAATTCCCCTCTA
GAAATAATTTTGTTTAACTTTAAGAAGGAGATATACATATGGTGCTTGGCAAACCGCAAACAGACCCGAC
TCTCGAATGGTTCTTGTCTCATTGCCACATTCATAAGTACCCATCCAAGAGCACGCTTATTCACCAGGGT
GAAAAAGCGGAAACGCTGTACTACATCGTTAAAGGCTCTGTGGCAGTGCTGATCAAAGACGAAGAGGGTA
AAGAAATGATCCTCTCCTATCTGAATCAGGGTGATTTTATTGGCGAACTGGGCCTGTTTGAAGAGGGCCA
GGAACGTAGCGCATGGGTACGTGCGAAAACCGCCTGTGAAGTGGCTGAAATTTCGTACAAAAAATTTCGC
CAATTGATTCAGGTAAACCCGGACATTCTGATGCGTTTGTCTGCACAGATGGCGCGTCGTCTGCAAGTCA
CTTCAGAGAAAGTGGGCAACCTGGCGTTCCTCGACGTGACGGGCCGCATTGCACAGACTCTGCTGAATCT
GGCAAAACAACCAGACGCTATGACTCACCCGGACGGTATGCAAATCAAAATTACCCGTCAGGAAATTGGT
CAGATTGTCGGCTGTTCTCGTGAAACCGTGGGACGCATTCTGAAGATGCTGGAAGATCAGAACCTGATCT
CCGCACACGGTAAAACCATCGTCGTTTACGGCACTCGTTGCATCACGGGAGATGCACTAGTTGCCCTACC
CGAGGGCGAGTCGGTACGCATCGCCGACATCGTGCCGGGTGCGCGGCCCAACAGTGACAACGCCATCGAC
CTGAAAGTCCTTGACCGGCATGGCAATCCCGTGCTCGCCGACCGGCTGTTCCACTCCGGCGAGCATCCGG
TGTACACGGTGCGTACGGTCGAAGGTCTGCGTGTGACGGGCACCGCGAACCACCCGTTGTTGTGTTTGGT
CGACGTCGCCGGGGTGCCGACCCTGCTGTGGAAGCTGATCGACGAAATCAAGCCGGGCGATTACGCGGTG
ATTCAACGCAGCGCATTCAGCGTCGACTGTGCAGGTTTTGCCCGCGGGAAACCCGAATTTGCGCCCACAA
CCTACACAGTCGGCGTCCCTGGACTGGTGCGTTTCTTGGAAGCACACCACCGAGACCCGGACGCCCAAGC
TATCGCCGACGAGCTGACCGACGGGCGGTTCTACTACGCGAAAGTCGCCAGTGTCACCGACGCCGGCGTG
CAGCCGGTGTATAGCCTTCGTGTCGACACGGCAGACCACGCGTTTATCACGAACGGGTTCGTCAGCCACG
CTACTGGCCTCACCGGTCTGAACTCAGGCCTCACGACAAATCCTGGTGTATCCGCTTGGCAGGTCAACAC
AGCTTATACTGCGGGACAATTGGTCACATATAACGGCAAGACGTATAAATGTTTGCAGCCCCACACCTCC
TTGGCAGGATGGGAACCATCCAACGTTCCTGCCTTGTGGCAGCTTCAATGACTGCAGGAAGGGGATCCGG
CTGCTAACAAAGCCCGAAAGGAAGCTGAGTTGGCTGCTGCCACCGCTGAGCAATAACTAGCATAACCCCT
TGGGGCCTCTAAACGGGTCTTGAGGGGTTTTTTGCTGAAAGGAGGAACTATATCCGGAT
Features (pLannotate 1.2.2; 25 found; start..end, strand, type, name):
     35..139     +  promoter       AmpR promoter: bla
    140..1000    +  CDS            AmpR: β-lactamase; bla; confers resistance to ampicillin, carbenicillin, and related antibiotics
   1042..1555    -  rep_origin     M13 ori (sequence partly withheld): M13 bacteriophage origin of replication; arrow indicates direction of (+) strand synthesis
   1666..2254    +  rep_origin     ori: high-copy-number ColE1/pMB1/pBR322/pUC origin of replication
   2431..2521    -  misc_feature   bom (fragment): basis of mobility region from pBR322
   2623..2814    -  CDS            rop: Rop protein, which maintains plasmids at low copy number; rop
   2855..2965    +  CDS            mbeC (fragment): MBEC_ECOLX - Experimental evidence at protein level: Swiss-Prot protein existence level 1. Required for efficient mobilization of ColE1 plasmid and is thus essential to promote the specific transfer of the plasmid during conjugation. Probably functions by inducing DNA bending, helping the MbeA relaxase to melt the DNA around the nic site and cleave the phosphodiester bond. Binds specifically double-stranded DNA (dsDNA) containing the ColE1 oriT but does not recognize the inverted repeat (IR). From Escherichia coli.
   3000..3322    -  CDS            TcR (fragment): tetracycline efflux protein; tet; confers resistance to tetracycline
   3337..3358    -  protein_bind   CAP binding site: CAP binding activates transcription in the presence of cAMP. E. coli catabolite activator protein
   3371..4453    -  CDS            lacI: lac repressor; lacI; The lac repressor binds to the lac operator to inhibit transcription in E. coli. This inhibition can be relieved by adding lactose or isopropyl-β-D-thiogalactopyranoside (IPTG).
   4454..4531    -  promoter       lacI promoter: lacI
   4539..4632    -  CDS            TcR (fragment): tetracycline efflux protein; tet; confers resistance to tetracycline
   4684..4770    +  terminator     rrnB T1 terminator: Escherichia coli rrnB; transcription terminator T1 from the E. coli rrnB gene
   4867..4953    +  terminator     rrnB T1 terminator: Escherichia coli rrnB; transcription terminator T1 from the E. coli rrnB gene
   5050..5136    +  terminator     rrnB T1 terminator: Escherichia coli rrnB; transcription terminator T1 from the E. coli rrnB gene
   5233..5319    +  terminator     rrnB T1 terminator: Escherichia coli rrnB; transcription terminator T1 from the E. coli rrnB gene
   5416..5502    +  terminator     rrnB T1 terminator: Escherichia coli rrnB; transcription terminator T1 from the E. coli rrnB gene
   5637..5655    +  promoter       T7 promoter: promoter for bacteriophage T7 RNA polymerase
   5656..5680    +  protein_bind   lac operator: The lac repressor binds to the lac operator to inhibit transcription in E. coli. This inhibition can be relieved by adding lactose or isopropyl-β-D-thiogalactopyranoside (IPTG). lac repressor encoded by lacI
   5695..5717    +  RBS            RBS: efficient ribosome binding site from bacteriophage T7 gene 10 (Olins and Rangwala, 1989)
   5725..6354    +  CDS            crp: CRP_ECOLI - Also known as cap, csm. Experimental evidence at protein level: Swiss-Prot protein existence level 1. A global transcription regulator. Complexes with cyclic AMP (cAMP) which allosterically activates DNA binding (to consensus sequence 5'-AAATGTGATCTAGATCACATTT-3') to directly regulate the transcription of about 300 genes in about 200 operons and indirectly regulate the expression of about half the genome. There are 3 classes of CRP promoters; class I promoters have a single CRP-binding site upstream of the RNA polymerase (RNAP)-binding site, whereas in class II promoters the single
   6355..6948    +  CDS            Mxe GyrA intein: modified GyrA intein (Southworth et al., 1999); Mycobacterium xenopi gyrA; N-terminal cleavage of this intein can be induced by thiols.
   6979..7134    +  CDS            CBD: chitin binding domain from chitinase A1 (Watanabe et al., 1994); Bacillus circulans chiA
   7156..7205    +  CDS            SET1 (fragment): solubility-enhancement tag derived from T7 phage gene 10B
   7213..7260    +  terminator     T7 terminator: transcription terminator for bacteriophage T7 RNA polymerase
