[The description below was written by a language model from this plasmid's Addgene catalogue record and pLannotate feature annotations shown in this document.]
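Description:
pTXB1-CRP/CAP is a 7,285 bp bacterial expression plasmid built on the NEB pTXB1 backbone. It is designed to produce the E. coli cAMP receptor protein (CRP, also called catabolite activator protein, CAP) for purification. It is maintained in E. coli through a ColE1/pMB1-type origin and selected with ampicillin via the bla gene and its own promoter. The record lists it as high copy, although the annotation also shows a rop gene, which normally moderates copy number. Other annotated backbone elements include an M13 phage origin for single-stranded DNA production and pBR322-derived remnants (a bom fragment, an mbeC fragment and tetracycline-resistance fragments). A series of five rrnB T1 terminators lies upstream of the expression cassette, presumably to block read-through transcription.

The crp coding sequence is driven by a T7 promoter followed by a lac operator and the phage T7 gene 10 ribosome binding site, and the cassette ends at a T7 terminator. A plasmid-borne lacI gene supplies repressor, so expression is held off until induced with IPTG. Expression also requires a host that provides T7 RNA polymerase, so the plasmid must be moved from the cloning strain into such a strain. The crp reading frame runs directly into the Mxe GyrA intein, which is followed by the Bacillus circulans chitin binding domain, giving a C-terminal intein–CBD fusion. The fusion can be captured on chitin resin. Thiol-induced cleavage at the intein's N-terminal junction then releases CRP while the intein–CBD portion stays bound. A short fragment annotated as a T7 gene 10B-derived solubility tag lies after the CBD and is probably residual backbone sequence.
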