Addgene plasmid #51563: pTXB1-CRP/CAP
Purpose: Expression of E. coli CRP/CAP for protein purification (Intein-chiting binding domain fussion, New England Biolabs pTXB1 backbone
Depositing lab: Sankar Adhya & Francisco Malagon. Depositing organization: National Cancer Institute (NCI).
Backbone
  Vector backbone: pTXB1
  Backbone manufacturer: NEB
  Vector type: Bacterial Expression
Growth in bacteria
  Bacterial resistance: Ampicillin, 100 μg/mL
  Growth temperature: 37°C
  Growth strain: DH5alpha
  Growth instructions: Expression of the insert requires retransformation into a T7 RNA polymerase containing strain
  Copy number: High Copy
Gene/Insert
  Gene/Insert name: CRP/CAP (alt name: cAMP Recepto Protein/ Catabolite Activator Protein)
  Species: E. coli
  Tag / fusion protein: Intein-Chiting Binding Domanin (C terminal on insert)
Terms and licenses: Academic/Nonprofit Terms; Industry Terms: Not Available to Industry
How to cite: pTXB1-CRP/CAP was a gift from Sankar Adhya & Francisco Malagon (Addgene plasmid # 51563 ; http://n2t.net/addgene:51563 ; RRID:Addgene_51563)
