>Addgene plasmid #51563 | pTXB1-CRP/CAP | addgene partial sequence | sequence record 80984 | T7 5'-TAATACGACTCACTATAGGG-3'
ACTTTAAGAAGGAGATATACATATGGTGCTTGGCAAACCGCAAACAGACCCGACTCTCGAATGGTTCTTG
TCTCATTGCCACATTCATAAGTACCCATCCAAGAGCACGCTTATTCACCAGGGTGAAAAAGCGGAAACGC
TGTACTACATCGTTAAAGGCTCTGTGGCAGTGCTGATCAAAGACGAAGAGGGTAAAGAAATGATCCTCTC
CTATCTGAATCAGGGTGATTTTATTGGCGAACTGGGCCTGTTTGAAGAGGGCCAGGAACGTAGCGCATGG
GTACGTGCGAAAACCGCCTGTGAAGTGGCTGAAATTTCGTACAAAAAATTTCGCCAATTGATTCAGGTAA
ACCCGGACATTCTGATGCGTTTGTCTGCACAGATGGCGCGTCGTCTGCAAGTCACTTCAGAGAAAGTGGG
CAACCTGGCGTTCCTCGACGTGACGGGCCGCATTGCACAGACTCTGCTGAATCTGGCAAAACAACCAGAC
GCTATGACTCACCCGGACGGTATGCAAATCAAAATTACCCGTCAGGAAATTGGTCAGATTGTCGGCTGTT
CTCGTGAAACCGTGGGACGCATTCTGAAGATGCTGGAAGATCAGAACCTGATCTCCGCACACGGTAAAAC
CATCGTCGTTTACGGCACTCGTTGCATCACGGGAGATGCACTAGTTGCCCTACCCGAGGGCGAGTCGGTA
CGCATCGCCGACATCGTGCCGGGTGCGCGGCCCAACAGTGACAACGCCATCGACCTGAAAGTCCTTGACC
GGCATGGCAATCCCGTGCTCGCCGACCGGCTGTTCCACTCCGGCGAGCATCCGGTGTACACGGTGCGTAC
GGTCGAAGGTCTGCGTGTGACGGGCACCGCGAACCACCC
