>Addgene plasmid #51563 | pTXB1-CRP/CAP | addgene partial sequence | sequence record 81597 | T7term 5'-GCTAGTTATTGCTCAGCGG-3'
TTAGCAGCCGGATCCCCTTCCTGCAGTCATTGAAGCTGCCACAAGGCAGGAACGTTGGATGGTTCCCATC
CTGCCAAGGAGGTGTGGGGCTGCAAACATTTATACGTCTTGCCGTTATATGTGACCAATTGTCCCGCAGT
ATAAGCTGTGTTGACCTGCCAAGCGGATACACCAGGATTTGTCGTGAGGCCTGAGTTCAGACCGGTGAGG
CCAGTAGCGTGGCTGACGAACCCGTTCGTGATAAACGCGTGGTCTGCCGTGTCGACACGAAGGCTATACA
CCGGCTGCACGCCGGCGTCGGTGACACTGGCGACTTTCGCGTAGTAGAACCGCCCGTCGGTCAGCTCGTC
GGCGATAGCTTGGGCGTCCGGGTCTCGGTGGTGTGCTTCCAAGAAACGCACCAGTCCAGGGACGCCGACT
GTGTAGGTTGTGGGCGCAAATTCGGGTTTCCCGCGGGCAAAACCTGCACAGTCGACGCTGAATGCGCTGC
GTTGAATCACCGCGTAATCGCCCGGCTTGATTTCGTCGATCAGCTTCCACAGCAGGGTCGGCACCCCGGC
GACGTCGACCAAACACAACAACGGGTGGTTCGCGGTGCCCGTCACACGCAGACCTTCGACCGTACGCACC
GTGTACACCGGATGCTCGCCGGAGTGGAACAGCCGGTCGGCGAGCACGGGATTGCCATGCCGGTCAAGGA
CTTTCAGGTCGATGGCGTTGTCACTGTTGGGCCGCGCACCCGGCACGATGTCGGCGATGCGTACCGACTC
GCCCTCGGGTAGGGCAACTAGTGCATCTCCCGTGATGCAACGAGTGCCGTAAACGACGATGGTTTTACCG
TGTGCGGAGATCAGGTTCTGATCTTCCAGCATCTTCAGAATGCGTCC
